>Addgene plasmid #183730 | pHAGE-PEX6-Tomato | addgene full sequence | sequence record 361440 | Addgene NGS Result
GCGCGGAACCCCTATTTGTTTATTTTTCTAAATACATTCAAATATGTATCCGCTCATGAGACAATAACCC
TGATAAATGCTTCAATAATATTGAAAAAGGAAGAGTATGAGTATTCAACATTTCCGTGTCGCCCTTATTC
CCTTTTTTGCGGCATTTTGCCTTCCTGTTTTTGCTCACCCAGAAACGCTGGTGAAAGTAAAAGATGCTGA
AGATCAGTTGGGTGCACGAGTGGGTTACATCGAACTGGATCTCAACAGCGGTAAGATCCTTGAGAGTTTT
CGCCCCGAAGAACGTTTTCCAATGATGAGCACTTTTAAAGTTCTGCTATGTGGCGCGGTATTATCCCGTA
TTGACGCCGGGCAAGAGCAACTCGGTCGCCGCATACACTATTCTCAGAATGACTTGGTTGAGTACTCACC
AGTCACAGAAAAGCATCTTACGGATGGCATGACAGTAAGAGAATTATGCAGTGCTGCCATAACCATGAGT
GATAACACTGCGGCCAACTTACTTCTGACAACGATCGGAGGACCGAAGGAGCTAACCGCTTTTTTGCACA
ACATGGGGGATCATGTAACTCGCCTTGATCGTTGGGAACCGGAGCTGAATGAAGCCATACCAAACGACGA
GCGTGACACCACGATGCCTGTAGCAATGGCAACAACGTTGCGCAAACTATTAACTGGCGAACTACTTACT
CTAGCTTCCCGGCAACAATTAATAGACTGGATGGAGGCGGATAAAGTTGCAGGACCACTTCTGCGCTCGG
CCCTTCCGGCTGGCTGGTTTATTGCTGATAAATCTGGAGCCGGTGAGCGTGGGTCTCGCGGTATCATTGC
AGCACTGGGGCCAGATGGTAAGCCCTCCCGTATCGTAGTTATCTACACGACGGGGAGTCAGGCAACTATG
GATGAACGAAATAGACAGATCGCTGAGATAGGTGCCTCACTGATTAAGCATTGGTAACTGTCAGACCAAG
TTTACTCATATATACTTTAGATTGATTTAAAACTTCATTTTTAATTTAAAAGGATCTAGGTGAAGATCCT
TTTTGATAATCTCATGACCAAAATCCCTTAACGTGAGTTTTCGTTCCACTGAGCGTCAGACCCCGTAGAA
AAGATCAAAGGATCTTCTTGAGATCCTTTTTTTCTGCGCGTAATCTGCTGCTTGCAAACAAAAAAACCAC
CGCTACCAGCGGTGGTTTGTTTGCCGGATCAAGAGCTACCAACTCTTTTTCCGAAGGTAACTGGCTTCAG
CAGAGCGCAGATACCAAATACTGTTCTTCTAGTGTAGCCGTAGTTAGGCCACCACTTCAAGAACTCTGTA
GCACCGCCTACATACCTCGCTCTGCTAATCCTGTTACCAGTGGCTGCTGCCAGTGGCGATAAGTCGTGTC
TTACCGGGTTGGACTCAAGACGATAGTTACCGGATAAGGCGCAGCGGTCGGGCTGAACGGGGGGTTCGTG
CACACAGCCCAGCTTGGAGCGAACGACCTACACCGAACTGAGATACCTACAGCGTGAGCTATGAGAAAGC
GCCACGCTTCCCGAAGGGAGAAAGGCGGACAGGTATCCGGTAAGCGGCAGGGTCGGAACAGGAGAGCGCA
CGAGGGAGCTTCCAGGGGGAAACGCCTGGTATCTTTATAGTCCTGTCGGGTTTCGCCACCTCTGACTTGA
GCGTCGATTTTTGTGATGCTCGTCAGGGGGGCGGAGCCTATGGAAAAACGCCAGCAACGCGGCCTTTTTA
CGGTTCCTGGCCTTTTGCTGGCCTTTTGCTCACATGTTCTTTCCTGCGTTATCCCCTGATTCTGTGGATA
ACCGTATTACCGCCTTTGAGTGAGCTGATACCGCTCGCCGCAGCCGAACGACCGAGCGCAGCGAGTCAGT
GAGCGAGGAAGCGGAAGAGCGCCCAATACGCAAACCGCCTCTCCCCGCGCGTTGGCCGATTCATTAATGC
AGCTGGCACGACAGGTTTCCCGACTGGAAAGCGGGCAGTGAGCGCAACGCAATTAATGTGAGTTAGCTCA
CTCATTAGGCACCCCAGGCTTTACACTTTATGCTTCCGGCTCGTATGTTGTGTGGAATTGTGAGCGGATA
ACAATTTCACACAGGAAACAGCTATGACCATGATTACGCCAAGCGCGCAATTAACCCTCACTAAAGGGAA
CAAAAGCTGGAGCTGCAAGCTTGGCCATTGCATACGTTGTATCCATATCATAATATGTACATTTATATTG
GCTCATGTCCAACATTACCGCCATGTTGACATTGATTATTGACTAGTTATTAATAGTAATCAATTACGGG
GTCATTAGTTCATAGCCCATATATGGAGTTCCGCGTTACATAACTTACGGTAAATGGCCCGCCTGGCTGA
CCGCCCAACGACCCCCGCCCATTGACGTCAATAATGACGTATGTTCCCATAGTAACGCCAATAGGGACTT
TCCATTGACGTCAATGGGTGGAGTATTTACGGTAAACTGCCCACTTGGCAGTACATCAAGTGTATCATAT
GCCAAGTACGCCCCCTATTGACGTCAATGACGGTAAATGGCCCGCCTGGCATTATGCCCAGTACATGACC
TTATGGGACTTTCCTACTTGGCAGTACATCTACGTATTAGTCATCGCTATTACCATGGTGATGCGGTTTT
GGCAGTACATCAATGGGCGTGGATAGCGGTTTGACTCACGGGGATTTCCAAGTCTCCACCCCATTGACGT
CAATGGGAGTTTGTTTTGGCACCAAAATCAACGGGACTTTCCAAAATGTCGTAACAACTCCGCCCCATTG
ACGCAAATGGGCGGTAGGCGTGTACGGTGGGAGGTCTATATAAGCAGAGCTCGTTTAGTGAACCGGGGTC
TCTCTGGTTAGACCAGATCTGAGCCTGGGAGCTCTCTGGCTAACTAGGGAACCCACTGCTTAAGCCTCAA
TAAAGCTTGCCTTGAGTGCTTCAAGTAGTGTGTGCCCGTCTGTTGTGTGACTCTGGTAACTAGAGATCCC
TCAGACCCTTTTAGTCAGTGTGGAAAATCTCTAGCAGTGGCGCCCGAACAGGGACTTGAAAGCGAAAGGG
AAACCAGAGGAGCTCTCTCGACGCAGGACTCGGCTTGCTGAAGCGCGCACGGCAAGAGGCGAGGGGCGGC
GACTGGTGAGTACGCCAAAAATTTTGACTAGCGGAGGCTAGAAGGAGAGAGATGGGTGCGAGAGCGTCAG
TATTAAGCGGGGGAGAATTAGATCGCGATGGGAAAAAATTCGGTTAAGGCCAGGGGGAAAGAAAAAATAT
AAATTAAAACATATAGTATGGGCAAGCAGGGAGCTAGAACGATTCGCAGTTAATCCTGGCCTGTTAGAAA
CATCAGAAGGCTGTAGACAAATACTGGGACAGCTACAACCATCCCTTCAGACAGGATCAGAAGAACTTAG
ATCATTATATAATACAGTAGCAACCCTCTATTGTGTGCATCAAAGGATAGAGATAAAAGACACCAAGGAA
GCTTTAGACAAGATAGAGGAAGAGCAAAACAAAAGTAAGACCACCGCACAGCAAGCGGCCGCTGATCTTC
AGACCTGGAGGAGGAGATATGAGGGACAATTGGAGAAGTGAATTATATAAATATAAAGTAGTAAAAATTG
AACCATTAGGAGTAGCACCCACCAAGGCAAAGAGAAGAGTGGTGCAGAGAGAAAAAAGAGCAGTGGGAAT
AGGAGCTTTGTTCCTTGGGTTCTTGGGAGCAGCAGGAAGCACTATGGGCGCAGCGTCAATGACGCTGACG
GTACAGGCCAGACAATTATTGTCTGGTATAGTGCAGCAGCAGAACAATTTGCTGAGGGCTATTGAGGCGC
AACAGCATCTGTTGCAACTCACAGTCTGGGGCATCAAGCAGCTCCAGGCAAGAATCCTGGCTGTGGAAAG
ATACCTAAAGGATCAACAGCTCCTGGGGATTTGGGGTTGCTCTGGAAAACTCATTTGCACCACTGCTGTG
CCTTGGAATGCTAGTTGGAGTAATAAATCTCTGGAACAGATTTGGAATCACACGACCTGGATGGAGTGGG
ACAGAGAAATTAACAATTACACAAGCTTAATACACTCCTTAATTGAAGAATCGCAAAACCAGCAAGAAAA
GAATGAACAAGAATTATTGGAATTAGATAAATGGGCAAGTTTGTGGAATTGGTTTAACATAACAAATTGG
CTGTGGTATATAAAATTATTCATAATGATAGTAGGAGGCTTGGTAGGTTTAAGAATAGTTTTTGCTGTAC
TTTCTATAGTGAATAGAGTTAGGCAGGGATATTCACCATTATCGTTTCAGACCCACCTCCCAACCCCGAG
GGGACCCGACAGGCCCGAAGGAATAGAAGAAGAAGGTGGAGAGAGAGACAGAGACAGATCCATTCGATTA
GTGAACGGATCTCGACGGTATCGGTTAACTTTTAAAAGAAAAGGGGGGATTGGGGGGTACAGTGCAGGGG
AAAGAATAGTAGACATAATAGCAACAGACATACAAACTAAAGAATTACAAAAACAAATTACAAAAATTCA
AAATTTTATCGATCACGAGACTAGCCTCGAGAAGCTTGATTAACCCGTGTCGGCTCCAGATCTGGCCTCC
GCGCCGGGTTTTGGCGCCTCCCGCGGGCGCCCCCCTCCTCACGGCGAGCGCTGCCACGTCAGACGAAGGG
CGCAGCGAGCGTCCTGATCCTTCCGCCCGGACGCTCAGGACAGCGGCCCGCTGCTCATAAGACTCGGCCT
TAGAACCCCAGTATCAGCAGAAGGACATTTTAGGACGGGACTTGGGTGACTCTAGGGCACTGGTTTTCTT
TCCAGAGAGCGGAACAGGCGAGGAAAAGTAGTCCCTTCTCGGCGATTCTGCGGAGGGATCTCCGTGGGGC
GGTGAACGCCGATGATTATATAAGGACGCGCCGGGTGTGGCACAGCTAGTTCCGTCGCAGCCGGGATTTG
GGTCGCGGTTCTTGTTTGTGGATCGCTGTGATCGTCACTTGGTGAGTAGCGGGCTGCTGGGCTGGCCGGG
GCTTTCGTGGCCGCCGGGCCGCTCGGTGGGACGGAAGCGTGTGGAGAGACCGCCAAGGGCTGTAGTCTGG
GTCCGCGAGCAAGGTTGCCCTGAACTGGGGGTTGGGGGGAGCGCAGCAAAATGGCGGCTGTTCCCGAGTC
TTGAATGGAAGACGCTTGTGAGGCGGGCTGTGAGGTCGTTGAAACAAGGTGGGGGGCATGGTGGGCGGCA
AGAACCCAAGGTCTTGAGGCCTTCGCTAATGCGGGAAAGCTCTTATTCGGGTGAGATGGGCTGGGGCACC
ATCTGGGGACCCTGACGTGAAGTTTGTCACTGACTGGAGAACTCGGTTTGTCGTCTGTTGCGGGGGCGGC
AGTTATGGCGGTGCCGTTGGGCAGTGCACCCGTACCTTTGGGAGCGCGCGCCCTCGTCGTGTCGTGACGT
CACCCGTTCTGTTGGCTTATAATGCAGGGTGGGGCCACCTGCCGGTAGGTGTGCGGTAGGCTTTTCTCCG
TCGCAGGACGCAGGGTTCGGGCCTAGGGTAGGCTCTCCTGAATCGACAGGCGCCGGACCTCTGGTGAGGG
GAGGGATAAGTGAGGCGTCAGTTTCTTTGGTCGGTTTTATGTACCTATCTTCTTAAGTAGCTGAAGCTCC
GGTTTTGAACTATGCGCTCGGGGTTGGCGAGTGTGTTTTGTGAAGTTTTTTAGGCACCTTTTGAAATGTA
ATCATTTGGGTCAATATGTAATTTTCAGTGTTAGACTAGTAAATTGTCCGCTAAATTCTGGCCGTTTTTG
GCTTTTTTGTTAGACGAAGCTTGGGCTGCAGGTCGAGATCCACCGGTCGCCACCATGGCGCTGGCTGTCT
TGCGGGTCCTGGAGCCCTTTCCGACCGAGACACCCCCGTTGGCAGTGCTGCTGCCACCCGGGGGCCCGTG
GCCGGCGGCGGAGCTGGGCCTGGTGCTGGCCCTGAGGCCTGCAGGGGAGAGCCCGGCAGGGCCGGCGCTG
CTGGTGGCAGCCCTGGAGGGGCCGGACGCGGGCACCGAAGAGCAGGGTCCCGGGCCGCCGCAGCTACTGG
TTAGCCGCGCGCTGCTGCGGCTCCTGGCACTGGGCTCCGGGGCCTGGGTGCGGGCGCGGGCGGTGCGGCG
GCCCCCGGCGCTAGGTTGGGCACTGCTTGGCACCTCGCTGGGGCCTGGGCTCGGACCGCGAGTCGGGCCG
CTGCTGGTGAGGCGCGGAGAGACCCTCCCAGTTCCCGGACCGCGGGTGCTGGAGACGCGGCCGGCGTTGC
AAGGGCTGCTGGGCCCAGGGACTCGGCTGGCTGTGACTGAGCTCCGCGGGCGGGCCAGACTGTGTCCAGA
GTCTGGGGACAGCAGTCGGCCCCCACCCCCGCCCGTGGTGTCCTCCTTTGCGGTTTCTGGCACAGTGCGG
CGACTCCAGGGAGTTCTGGGAGGGACTGGAGATTCACTAGGGGTGAGCCGGAGCTGTCTCCGTGGCCTTG
GCCTCTTCCAGGGCGAATGGGTGTGGGTGGCCCAGGCCAGAGAGTCATCGAACACTTCACAGCCGCACTT
GGCTAGGGTGCAGGTCCTAGAACCTCGCTGGGACCTCTCTGATAGACTGGGACCCGGCTCTGGACCGCTG
GGAGAGCCCCTCGCTGACGGACTGGCGCTTGTCCCTGCCACTTTGGCTTTTAATCTTGGCTGTGACCCCC
TGGAAATGGGAGAGCTCAGAATTCAGAGGTACTTGGAAGGCTCCATCGCCCCTGAAGACAAAGGAAGCTG
CTCATTGCTGCCTGGGCCTCCATTTGCCAGAGAGTTACACATCGAAATTGTGTCTTCTCCCCACTACAGC
ACTAATGGAAATTATGACGGTGTTCTTTACCGGCACTTTCAGATACCCAGGGTAGTCCAGGAAGGGGATG
TTCTATGTGTGCCAACAATTGGGCAAGTAGAGATCCTGGAAGGAAGTCCAGAGAAACTGCCCAGGTGGCG
GGAAATGTTTTTTAAAGTGAAGAAAACAGTTGGGGAAGCTCCAGATGGACCAGCCAGTGCCTACTTGGCC
GACACCACCCATACCTCCTTGTACATGGTGGGTTCTACCCTGAGCCCTGTTCCATGGCTCCCTTCAGAGG
AATCCACTCTCTGGAGCAGTTTGTCTCCTCCAGGCCTGGAGGCCTTGGTGTCTGAACTCTGTGCTGTCCT
GAAGCCTCGCCTCCAGCCAGGGGGTGCCCTGCTGACAGGAACTAGCAGTGTCCTTCTACGGGGCCCCCCA
GGCTGTGGGAAGACCACAGTAGTTGCTGCTGCCTGTAGTCACCTTGGGCTCCACTTACTGAAGGTGCCCT
GCTCCAGCCTCTGTGCAGAAAGTAGTGGGGCTGTGGAGACAAAACTGCAGGCCATCTTCTCCCGGGCCCG
CCGTTGCCGGCCTGCAGTCCTGTTGCTCACAGCTGTGGACCTTCTGGGCCGGGACCGTGATGGGCTGGGT
GAGGATGCCCGTGTGATGGCTGTGCTGCGTCACCTCCTCCTCAATGAGGACCCCCTCAACAGCTGCCCTC
CCCTCATGGTTGTGGCCACCACAAGCCGGGCCCAGGACCTGCCTGCTGATGTGCAGACAGCATTTCCTCA
TGAGCTCGAGGTGCCTGCTCTGTCAGAGGGGCAGCGGCTCAGCATCCTGCGGGCCCTCACTGCCCACCTT
CCCCTGGGCCAGGAGGTGAACTTGGCACAGCTAGCACGGCGGTGTGCAGGCTTTGTGGTAGGGGATCTCT
ATGCCCTTCTGACCCACAGCAGCCGGGCAGCCTGCACCAGGATCAAGAACTCAGGTTTGGCAGGTGGCTT
GACTGAGGAGGATGAGGGGGAGCTGTGTGCTGCCGGCTTTCCTCTCCTGGCTGAGGACTTTGGGCAGGCA
CTGGAGCAACTGCAGACAGCTCACTCCCAGGCCGTTGGAGCCCCCAAGATCCCCTCAGTGTCCTGGCATG
ATGTGGGTGGGCTGCAGGAGGTGAAGAAGGAGATCCTGGAGACCATTCAGCTCCCCCTGGAGCACCCTGA
GCTACTGAGCCTGGGCCTGAGACGCTCAGGCCTTCTGCTCCATGGGCCCCCTGGCACCGGCAAGACCCTT
CTGGCCAAGGCAGTAGCCACTGAGTGCAGCCTTACCTTCCTCAGCGTGAAGGGGCCAGAGCTCATTAACA
TGTATGTGGGCCAAAGTGAGGAGAATGTGCGGGAAGTGTTTGCCAGGGCCAGGGCTGCAGCTCCATGCAT
TATCTTCTTTGATGAACTGGACTCTTTGGCCCCAAGCCGGGGGCGAAGTGGAGATTCTGGAGGAGTGATG
GACAGGGTGGTGTCTCAGCTCCTTGCCGAGCTAGATGGGCTGCACAGCACTCAGGATGTGTTTGTGATTG
GAGCCACCAACAGACCAGATCTCCTGGACCCTGCCCTTCTGCGGCCTGGCAGATTTGACAAGCTGGTGTT
TGTGGAGGCAAATGAGGACCGGGCCTCCCAGCTACGCGTTCTAAGTGCCATCACACGCAAATTCAAGCTA
GAGCCATCTGTGAGCCTGGTAAACGTGCTAGATTGCTGCCCTCCCCAGCTGACGGGCGCGGACCTCTACT
CTCTCTGCTCTGATGCTATGACAGCTGCCCTCAAACGCAGGGTTCATGACCTGGAGGAAGGGCTGGAACC
AGGTAGCTCAGCACTGATGCTCACCATGGAGGACTTGCTGCAGGCTGCCGCCCGGCTGCAACCCTCAGTC
AGTGAGCAGGAGCTGCTCCGGTACAAGCGCATCCAGCGCAAGTTTGCTGCCTGCGTGAGCAAGGGCGAGG
AGGTCATCAAAGAGTTCATGCGCTTCAAGGTGCGCATGGAGGGCTCCATGAACGGCCACGAGTTCGAGAT
CGAGGGCGAGGGCGAGGGCCGCCCCTACGAGGGCACCCAGACCGCCAAGCTGAAGGTGACCAAGGGCGGC
CCCCTGCCCTTCGCCTGGGACATCCTGTCCCCCCAGTTCATGTACGGCTCCAAGGCGTACGTGAAGCACC
CCGCCGACATCCCCGATTACAAGAAGCTGTCCTTCCCCGAGGGCTTCAAGTGGGAGCGCGTGATGAACTT
CGAGGACGGCGGTCTGGTGACCGTGACCCAGGACTCCTCCCTGCAGGACGGCACGCTGATCTACAAGGTG
AAGATGCGCGGCACCAACTTCCCCCCCGACGGCCCCGTAATGCAGAAGAAGACCATGGGCTGGGAGGCCT
CCACCGAGCGCCTGTACCCCCGCGACGGCGTGCTGAAGGGCGAGATCCACCAGGCCCTGAAGCTGAAGGA
CGGCGGCCACTACCTGGTGGAGTTCAAGACCATCTACATGGCCAAGAAGCCCGTGCAACTGCCCGGCTAC
TACTACGTGGACACCAAGCTGGACATCACCTCCCACAACGAGGACTACACCATCGTGGAACAGTACGAGC
GCTCCGAGGGCCGCCACCACCTGTTCCTGTACGGCATGGACGAGCTGTACAAGTAAGAGCCCCCCAGGGT
CTGGGACCCCGCTCAGCATGGCTGCAGGTACCTTGATAGCCCACAGAGAGATCTGGGAAGGAAGGGCTCC
TCCTCAGGCTGCTGCCAACCCACCTGGAGGCCACCTCCCTCCAGGAGATCCCAGGGTGCAAAGTGGCATT
GAGACAGCAGCAACAGCTCAAGAGATATCTCCTGCCTACTTGCCCCTCCTTCCAGGCCGGCTCTAAGAGA
AAGGCCCATCTACTCAGGAAGAGGGCCAGGGCCTTGGGTTCTGGGGATTGGGCCCTGAGAGGGCTAGTTC
TGTGGCTGAAAATAAAGCATGTCCCGCCCCCTACTGGTGTTGTGGCATGAAAGGTTGGAGTGAGAAAGAG
CAGGGTTGTGGGAGGAGTAAGCCCTGGGAGAGGGTGGGGGGGTGGGCAGCATGAGCGGCCGCGTCGACAA
TCAACCTCTGGATTACAAAATTTGTGAAAGATTGACTGGTATTCTTAACTATGTTGCTCCTTTTACGCTA
TGTGGATACGCTGCTTTAATGCCTTTGTATCATGCTATTGCTTCCCGTATGGCTTTCATTTTCTCCTCCT
TGTATAAATCCTGGTTGCTGTCTCTTTATGAGGAGTTGTGGCCCGTTGTCAGGCAACGTGGCGTGGTGTG
CACTGTGTTTGCTGACGCAACCCCCACTGGTTGGGGCATTGCCACCACCTGTCAGCTCCTTTCCGGGACT
TTCGCTTTCCCCCTCCCTATTGCCACGGCGGAACTCATCGCCGCCTGCCTTGCCCGCTGCTGGACAGGGG
CTCGGCTGTTGGGCACTGACAATTCCGTGGTGTTGTCGGGGAAGCTGACGTCCTTTCCATGGCTGCTCGC
CTGTGTTGCCACCTGGATTCTGCGCGGGACGTCCTTCTGCTACGTCCCTTCGGCCCTCAATCCAGCGGAC
CTTCCTTCCCGCGGCCTGCTGCCGGCTCTGCGGCCTCTTCCGCGTCTTCGCCTTCGCCCTCAGACGAGTC
GGATCTCCCTTTGGGCCGCCTCCCCGCCTGGAATTCGAGCTCGGTACCTTTAAGACCAATGACTTACAAG
GCAGCTGTAGATCTTAGCCACTTTTTAAAAGAAAAGGGGGGACTGGAAGGGCTAATTCACTCCCAACGAA
GACAAGATCTGCTTTTTGCTTGTACTGGGTCTCTCTGGTTAGACCAGATCTGAGCCTGGGAGCTCTCTGG
CTAACTAGGGAACCCACTGCTTAAGCCTCAATAAAGCTTGCCTTGAGTGCTTCAAGTAGTGTGTGCCCGT
CTGTTGTGTGACTCTGGTAACTAGAGATCCCTCAGACCCTTTTAGTCAGTGTGGAAAATCTCTAGCAGTA
GTAGTTCATGTCATCTTATTATTCAGTATTTATAACTTGCAAAGAAATGAATATCAGAGAGTGAGAGGAA
CTTGTTTATTGCAGCTTATAATGGTTACAAATAAAGCAATAGCATCACAAATTTCACAAATAAAGCATTT
TTTTCACTGCATTCTAGTTGTGGTTTGTCCAAACTCATCAATGTATCTTATCATGTCTGGCTCTAGCTAT
CCCGCCCCTAACTCCGCCCATCCCGCCCCTAACTCCGCCCAGTTCCGCCCATTCTCCGCCCCATGGCTGA
CTAATTTTTTTTATTTATGCAGAGGCCGAGGCCGCCTCGGCCTCTGAGCTATTCCAGAAGTAGTGAGGAG
GCTTTTTTGGAGGCCTAGGGACGTACCCAATTCGCCCTATAGTGAGTCGTATTACGCGCGCTCACTGGCC
GTCGTTTTACAACGTCGTGACTGGGAAAACCCTGGCGTTACCCAACTTAATCGCCTTGCAGCACATCCCC
CTTTCGCCAGCTGGCGTAATAGCGAAGAGGCCCGCACCGATCGCCCTTCCCAACAGTTGCGCAGCCTGAA
TGGCGAATGGG
[124 nt withheld, positions 11422-11545]
C
[91 nt withheld, positions 11547-11637]
A
[49 nt withheld, positions 11639-11687]
CCTTTGACGTTGGAGTCCACGTTCTTT
[37 nt withheld, positions 11715-11751]
ACCCTATCTCGGTCTATTCTTTTGATTTATAAGGGATTTTGCCGATTTCGGCCTATTGGTTAAAAAATGA
GCTGATTTAACAAAAATTTAACGCGAATTTTAACAAAATATTAACGCTTACAATTTAGGTGGCACTTTTC
GGGGAAATGT
Features (pLannotate 1.2.2; 27 found; start..end, strand, type, name):
      2..106     +  promoter       AmpR promoter: bla
    107..967     +  CDS            AmpR: β-lactamase; bla; confers resistance to ampicillin, carbenicillin, and related antibiotics
   1138..1726    +  rep_origin     ori: high-copy-number ColE1/pMB1/pBR322/pUC origin of replication
   1909..2001    +  CDS            lacI (fragment): lac repressor; lacI; The lac repressor binds to the lac operator to inhibit transcription in E. coli. This inhibition can be relieved by adding lactose or isopropyl-β-D-thiogalactopyranoside (IPTG).
   2014..2035    +  protein_bind   CAP binding site: CAP binding activates transcription in the presence of cAMP. E. coli catabolite activator protein
   2050..2080    +  promoter       lac promoter: promoter for the E. coli lac operon
   2084..2106    +  protein_bind   lac operator (fragment): The lac repressor binds to the lac operator to inhibit transcription in E. coli. This inhibition can be relieved by adding lactose or isopropyl-β-D-thiogalactopyranoside (IPTG). lac repressor encoded by lacI
   2149..2167    +  promoter       T3 promoter: promoter for bacteriophage T3 RNA polymerase
   2268..2647    +  enhancer       CMV enhancer: human cytomegalovirus immediate early enhancer
   2648..2851    +  promoter       CMV promoter: human cytomegalovirus (CMV) immediate early promoter
   2866..3046    +  LTR            5' LTR (truncated): truncated 5' long terminal repeat (LTR) from HIV-1
   3093..3218    +  misc_feature   HIV-1 Ψ: packaging signal of human immunodeficiency virus type 1
   3202..3565    +  CDS            HIV-1 gag (fragment): gag protein from human immunodeficiency virus 1; gag
   3711..3944    +  misc_feature   RRE: The Rev response element (RRE) of HIV-1 allows for Rev-dependent mRNA export from the nucleus to the cytoplasm.
   4321..4421    +  CDS            Rev (fragment): human immunodeficiency virus 1 (HIV-1) Rev protein; rev; enhances nuclear export of unspliced and incompletely spliced viral mRNAs
   4440..4557    +  misc_feature   cPPT/CTS: central polypurine tract and central termination sequence of HIV-1
   4614..5825    +  promoter       UbC promoter: human ubiquitin C promoter
   5865..8804    +  CDS            PEX6: PEX6_HUMAN - Also known as PXAAA1. Experimental evidence at protein level: Swiss-Prot protein existence level 1. Involved in peroxisome biosynthesis. Required for stability of the PTS1 receptor. Anchored by PEX26 to peroxisome membranes, possibly to form heteromeric AAA ATPase complexes required for the import of proteins into peroxisomes. From Homo sapiens (Human).
   8805..9503    +  CDS            dTomato: dTomato is a basic (constitutively fluorescent) orange fluorescent protein published in 2004, derived from Discosoma sp.. It is reported to be a somewhat slowly-maturing dimer with low acid sensitivity.
   9939..10527   +  misc_feature   WPRE: woodchuck hepatitis virus posttranscriptional regulatory element
  10544..10612   +  CDS            nef (fragment): NEF_HV1Z2 - Experimental evidence at protein level: Swiss-Prot protein existence level 1. Extracellular Nef protein targets CD4(+) T-lymphocytes for apoptosis by interacting with CXCR4 surface receptors. From Human immunodeficiency virus type 1 group M subtype D (isolate Z2/CDC-Z34) (HIV-1).
  10614..10847   +  LTR            3' LTR (ΔU3): self-inactivating 3' long terminal repeat (LTR) from HIV-1
  10919..11040   +  polyA_signal   SV40 poly(A) signal: SV40 polyadenylation signal
  11080..11215   +  rep_origin     SV40 ori: SV40 origin of replication
  11236..11254   -  promoter       T7 promoter: promoter for bacteriophage T7 RNA polymerase
  11262..11417   +  CDS            lacZα (fragment): LacZα fragment of β-galactosidase; lacZ fragment
  11422..11850   +  rep_origin     f1 ori (sequence partly withheld): f1 bacteriophage origin of replication; arrow indicates direction of (+) strand synthesis
