[The description below was written by a language model from this plasmid's Addgene catalogue record and pLannotate feature annotations shown in this document.]
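Description:
pHAGE-PEX6-Tomato is a lentiviral transfer plasmid on the pHAGE backbone for expressing human PEX6 as a fluorescent fusion protein in mammalian cells. It is propagated in E. coli through a high-copy ColE1/pUC-type origin with ampicillin selection (AmpR, β-lactamase). An f1 origin, an SV40 origin, T3 and T7 promoters and lac/lacZα remnants are carried over from the cloning backbone. No mammalian selection marker is annotated.

The viral portion has the layout of a self-inactivating HIV-1 vector. A CMV enhancer/promoter drives a truncated 5' LTR to produce genomic RNA in packaging cells. This is followed by the Ψ packaging signal with a gag fragment, the Rev response element for Rev-dependent nuclear export, and the cPPT/CTS. The 3' end carries a ΔU3 LTR, which inactivates LTR promoter activity after integration, followed by an SV40 poly(A) signal.

Within this frame, the human ubiquitin C promoter drives the PEX6 coding sequence, which encodes an AAA ATPase involved in peroxisome biogenesis and matrix protein import. It is immediately followed by a dTomato coding sequence, consistent with a C-terminal fusion. According to the catalogue entry, the insert also includes the PEX6 3'UTR. This is not annotated as a feature, but an unannotated gap between dTomato and the downstream WPRE may correspond to it. The WPRE enhances transcript stability and expression.

The sequenced record (11,901 nt) is shorter than the listed total size (12,620 bp), a discrepancy the record does not explain. The associated publication concerns complementation of a human disease phenotype by intercellular mRNA transfer, which fits a design that retains the native 3'UTR on a trackable PEX6 transcript and protein.
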