Addgene plasmid #183730: pHAGE-PEX6-Tomato
Purpose: Expression of human PEX6 fused to Tomato, and PEX6 3'UTR
Depositing lab: Jeffrey Gerst. Depositing organization: Weizmann Institute of Science. Publication: Complementation of a human disease phenotype by intercellular mRNA transfer. Haimovich G, Dasgupta S, Govindan Ravi A, Gerst JE. Cell Rep. 2026 Sep 7;45(9):117959. doi: 10.1016/j.celrep.2026.117959. PubMed 42704713.
Backbone
  Vector backbone: pHAGE
  Backbone size w/o insert (bp): 7835
  Total vector size (bp): 12620
  Vector type: Lentiviral
Growth in bacteria
  Bacterial resistance: Ampicillin, 100 μg/mL
  Growth temperature: 37°C
  Growth strain: NEB Stable
  Copy number: Unknown
Gene/Insert
  Gene/Insert name: PEX6-Tomato-PEX63'UTR
  Species: H. sapiens (human)
  Insert size (bp): 4785
  Promoter: UbiC
  Cloning method: Ligation Independent Cloning
  Sequencing primers: 5′ -; 3′ -
Terms and licenses: Academic/Nonprofit Terms; Industry Terms: Not Available to Industry
Depositor comments: Please visit https://doi.org/10.1101/2024.11.06.622258 for bioRxiv preprint.
How to cite: pHAGE-PEX6-Tomato was a gift from Jeffrey Gerst (Addgene plasmid # 183730 ; http://n2t.net/addgene:183730 ; RRID:Addgene_183730)
